Addgene plasmid #139212: pPD471 CMV MCS (TUPV1)
Purpose: (Empty Backbone) mMoClo TUPV1, with CMV promoter and an MCS
Depositing lab: Joshua Leonard. Depositing organization: Northwestern University. Publication: The COMET toolkit for composing customizable genetic programs in mammalian cells. Donahue PS, Draut JW, Muldoon JJ, Edelstein HI, Bagheri N, Leonard JN. Nat Commun. 2020 Feb 7;11(1):779. doi: 10.1038/s41467-019-14147-5. PubMed 32034124.
Backbone
  Vector backbone: pPD005 pcDNA Golden Gate
  Vector type: Mammalian Expression, Synthetic Biology
Growth in bacteria
  Bacterial resistance: Ampicillin, 100 μg/mL
  Growth temperature: 37°C
  Growth strain: DH5alpha
  Copy number: High Copy
Gene/Insert
  Gene/Insert name: None
Terms and licenses: Academic/Nonprofit Terms; Industry Terms: Not Available to Industry
Depositor comments: Leonard Lab plasmid reference number: L1485
How to cite: pPD471 CMV MCS (TUPV1) was a gift from Joshua Leonard (Addgene plasmid # 139212 ; http://n2t.net/addgene:139212 ; RRID:Addgene_139212)
