[The description below was written by a language model from this plasmid's Addgene catalogue record and pLannotate feature annotations shown in this document.]
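Description:
pPD471 CMV MCS (TUPV1) is an empty mammalian expression backbone from a synthetic biology toolkit for building customizable genetic programs in mammalian cells. It is derived from pPD005, a pcDNA-type vector adapted for Golden Gate cloning, and the record designates it the "TUPV1" vector of the mMoClo (mammalian modular cloning) scheme. The record does not spell out that abbreviation, nor does it describe the Golden Gate sites or how this position relates to others in a multi-unit assembly. The 5,079 nt plasmid is maintained in E. coli at high copy through a ColE1/pUC-type origin and selected with ampicillin via the β-lactamase gene and its native promoter. An f1 origin is also present, which in principle allows single-stranded DNA production.

The expression unit consists of the human cytomegalovirus immediate early enhancer and promoter, followed by a T7 promoter, a short gap corresponding to the cloning region, and the bovine growth hormone polyadenylation signal. A coding sequence placed in the multiple cloning site would therefore be strongly and constitutively transcribed in mammalian cells. No insert is carried. A very short match to the HIV-1 5' LTR at the end of the CMV promoter is probably an annotation artefact rather than a functional viral element.

Downstream, an SV40 early promoter and SV40 poly(A) signal flank only a roughly 100 nt fragment of the bleomycin-resistance gene, so the table does not support a functional mammalian selection marker. The lac promoter and operator, CAP site, lacI fragment and pBluescript MCS fragment appear to be backbone remnants. The plasmid is suited to transient expression of a user-supplied gene and to use as a toolkit cloning vector.
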