Features (pLannotate 1.2.2; 18 found; start..end, strand, type, name):
    199..578     +  enhancer       CMV enhancer: human cytomegalovirus immediate early enhancer
    579..782     +  promoter       CMV promoter: human cytomegalovirus (CMV) immediate early promoter
    778..811     +  LTR            5' LTR (truncated) (fragment): truncated 5' long terminal repeat (LTR) from HIV-1
    827..845     +  promoter       T7 promoter: promoter for bacteriophage T7 RNA polymerase
    992..1103    +  polyA_signal   bGH poly(A) signal: bovine growth hormone polyadenylation signal
   1588..1613    -  misc_feature   MCS (fragment): pBluescript multiple cloning site
   1985..2413    +  rep_origin     f1 ori (sequence partly withheld): f1 bacteriophage origin of replication; arrow indicates direction of (+) strand synthesis
   2418..2440    +  promoter       SV40 promoter (fragment): SV40 enhancer and early promoter
   2441..2632    +  promoter       SV40 promoter: SV40 early promoter
   2659..2757    +  CDS            ble (fragment): BLE_KLEPN - Experimental evidence at protein level: Swiss-Prot protein existence level 1. Binding protein with a strong affinity to the bleomycin family of antibiotics. Binds to CL990; an antimitotic-antibiotic compound. From Klebsiella pneumoniae.
   2752..2873    +  polyA_signal   SV40 poly(A) signal: SV40 polyadenylation signal
   2946..2962    -  protein_bind   lac operator: The lac repressor binds to the lac operator to inhibit transcription in E. coli. This inhibition can be relieved by adding lactose or isopropyl-β-D-thiogalactopyranoside (IPTG). lac repressor encoded by lacI
   2970..3000    -  promoter       lac promoter: promoter for the E. coli lac operon
   3015..3036    -  protein_bind   CAP binding site: CAP binding activates transcription in the presence of cAMP. E. coli catabolite activator protein
   3049..3141    -  CDS            lacI (fragment): lac repressor; lacI; The lac repressor binds to the lac operator to inhibit transcription in E. coli. This inhibition can be relieved by adding lactose or isopropyl-β-D-thiogalactopyranoside (IPTG).
   3324..3912    -  rep_origin     ori: high-copy-number ColE1/pMB1/pBR322/pUC origin of replication
   4083..4943    -  CDS            AmpR: β-lactamase; bla; confers resistance to ampicillin, carbenicillin, and related antibiotics
   4944..5048    -  promoter       AmpR promoter: bla
>Addgene plasmid #139212 | pPD471 CMV MCS (TUPV1) | addgene full sequence | sequence record 324842 | Addgene NGS Result
GACGGATCGGGAGATCGAAGACGGTGCCAAGGTCTTGACAAACGAGTGCTAGTACAAGATCTGGGGAGGT
CGCTGAGTAGTGCGCGAGCAAAATTTAAGCTACAACAAGGCAAGGCTTGACCGACAATTGCATGAAGAAT
CTGCTTAGGGTTAGGCGTTTTGCGCTGCTTCGCGATGTACGGGCCAGATATACGCGTTGACATTGATTAT
TGACTAGTTATTAATAGTAATCAATTACGGGGTCATTAGTTCATAGCCCATATATGGAGTTCCGCGTTAC
ATAACTTACGGTAAATGGCCCGCCTGGCTGACCGCCCAACGACCCCCGCCCATTGACGTCAATAATGACG
TATGTTCCCATAGTAACGCCAATAGGGACTTTCCATTGACGTCAATGGGTGGAGTATTTACGGTAAACTG
CCCACTTGGCAGTACATCAAGTGTATCATATGCCAAGTACGCCCCCTATTGACGTCAATGACGGTAAATG
GCCCGCCTGGCATTATGCCCAGTACATGACCTTATGGGACTTTCCTACTTGGCAGTACATCTACGTATTA
GTCATCGCTATTACCATGGTGATGCGGTTTTGGCAGTACATCAATGGGCGTGGATAGCGGTTTGACTCAC
GGGGATTTCCAAGTCTCCACCCCATTGACGTCAATGGGAGTTTGTTTTGGCACCAAAATCAACGGGACTT
TCCAAAATGTCGTAACAACTCCGCCCCATTGACGCAAATGGGCGGTAGGCGTGTACGGTGGGAGGTCTAT
ATAAGCAGAGCTCTCTGGCTAACTAGAGAACCCACTGCTTACTGGCTTATCGAAATTAATACGACTCACT
ATAGGGAGTCCCAAGCTGGCTAGCGTTTAAACTTAAGCTTGGTACCGAGCTCGGATCCACTAGTCCAGTG
TGGTGGAATTCTGCAGATATCCAGCACAGTGGCGGCCGCTCGAGTCTAGAGGGCCCGTTTAAACCCGCTG
ATCAGCCTCGACTGTGCCTTCTAGTTGCCAGCCATCTGTTGTTTGCCCCTCCCCCGTGCCTTCCTTGACC
CTGGAAGGTGCCACTCCCACTGTCCTTTCCTAATAAAATGAGGAAATTGCATCGCATTGTCTGAGTAGGT
GTCATTCTATTCTGGGGGGTGGGGTGGGGCAGGACAGCAAGGGGGAGGATTGGGAAGTCAATAGCAGGCA
TGCTGGGGATGCGGTGGGCTCTATGGCTTCTGAGGCAGGTCGAGGGTACATGCGCCTTACTCCTTGTGAG
CGCATCGCGATAAGCTCTAGAGGGACAGCCCCCCCCCAAAGCCCCCAGGGATGTAATTACGTCCCTCCCC
CGCTAGGGGGCAGCAGCGAGCCGCCCGGGGCTCCGCTCCGGTCCGGCGCTCCCCCCGCATCCCCGAGCCG
GCAGCGTGCGGGGACAGCCCGGGCACGGGGAAGGTGGCACGGGATCGCTTTCCTCTGAACGCTTCTCGCT
GCTCTTTGAGCCTGCAGACACCTGGGGGGATACGGGGAAAAAGCTTTAGGCTGAAAGAGAGATTTAGAAT
GACAGAATCATAGAACGGCCTGCGTACGGATGGGGCTCTAGCTCTAGAGCTTGATATCGAATTCCTGCAG
CCCCGCTAGAGGGACAGCCCCCCCCCAAAGCCCCCAGGGATGTAATTACGTCCCTCCCCCGCTAGGGGGC
AGCAGCGAGCCGCCCGGGGCTCCGCTCCGGTCCGGCGCTCCCCCCGCATCCCCGAGCCGGCAGCGTGCGG
GGACAGCCCGGGCACGGGGAAGGTGGCACGGGATCGCTTTCCTCTGAACGCTTCTCGCTGCTCTTTGAGC
CTGCAGACACCTGGGGGGATACGGGGAAAAAGCTTTAGGCTGAAAGAGAGATTTAGAATGACAGAATCAT
AGAACGGCCTGGGCGCGCCTGGTGGCGAACGATCAACAGACGGGAGAGGGCAAAAGTCTTCGCTGACAGC
GACCGGACTCTAGGGGGTATCCCC
[124 nt withheld, positions 1985-2108]
C
[91 nt withheld, positions 2110-2200]
A
[49 nt withheld, positions 2202-2250]
CCTTTGACGTTGGAGTCCACGTTCTTT
[37 nt withheld, positions 2278-2314]
ACCCTATCTCGGTCTATTCTTTTGATTTATAAGGGATTTTGCCGATTTCGGCCTATTGGTTAAAAAATGA
GCTGATTTAACAAAAATTTAACGCGAATTAATTCTGTGGAATGTGTGTCAGTTAGGCTCAATTAGTCAGC
AACCATAGTCCCGCCCCTAACTCCGCCCATCCCGCCCCTAACTCCGCCCAGTTCCGCCCATTCTCCGCCC
CATGGCTGACTAATTTTTTTTATTTATGCAGAGGCCGAGGCCGCCTCTGCCTCTGAGCTATTCCAGAAGT
AGTGAGGAGGCTTTTTTGGAGGCCTAGGCTTTTGCAAAAAGCTCCCGGGAGCTTGTATATCCATTTTCGG
AGGTTGGGCTTCGGAATCGTTTTCCGGGACGCCGGCTGGATGATCCTCCAGCGCGGGGATCTCATGCTGG
AGTTCTTCGCCCACCCCAACTTGTTTATTGCAGCTTATAATGGTTACAAATAAAGCAATAGCATCACAAA
TTTCACAAATAAAGCATTTTTTTCACTGCATTCTAGTTGTGGTTTGTCCAAACTCATCAATGTATCTTAT
CATGTCTGTATACCGTCGACCTCTAGCTAGAGCTTGGCGTAATCATGGTCATAGCTGTTTCCTGTGTGAA
ATTGTTATCCGCTCACAATTCCACACAACATACGAGCCGGAAGCATAAAGTGTAAAGCCTGGGGTGCCTA
ATGAGTGAGCTAACTCACATTAATTGCGTTGCGCTCACTGCCCGCTTTCCAGTCGGGAAACCTGTCGTGC
CAGCTGCATTAATGAATCGGCCAACGCGCGGGGAGAGGCGGTTTGCGTATTGGGCGCTCTTCCGCTTCCT
CGCTCACTGACTCGCTGCGCTCGGTCGTTCGGCTGCGGCGAGCGGTATCAGCTCACTCAAAGGCGGTAAT
ACGGTTATCCACAGAATCAGGGGATAACGCAGGAAAGAACATGTGAGCAAAAGGCCAGCAAAAGGCCAGG
AACCGTAAAAAGGCCGCGTTGCTGGCGTTTTTCCATAGGCTCCGCCCCCCTGACGAGCATCACAAAAATC
GACGCTCAAGTCAGAGGTGGCGAAACCCGACAGGACTATAAAGATACCAGGCGTTTCCCCCTGGAAGCTC
CCTCGTGCGCTCTCCTGTTCCGACCCTGCCGCTTACCGGATACCTGTCCGCCTTTCTCCCTTCGGGAAGC
GTGGCGCTTTCTCATAGCTCACGCTGTAGGTATCTCAGTTCGGTGTAGGTCGTTCGCTCCAAGCTGGGCT
GTGTGCACGAACCCCCCGTTCAGCCCGACCGCTGCGCCTTATCCGGTAACTATCGTCTTGAGTCCAACCC
GGTAAGACACGACTTATCGCCACTGGCAGCAGCCACTGGTAACAGGATTAGCAGAGCGAGGTATGTAGGC
GGTGCTACAGAGTTCTTGAAGTGGTGGCCTAACTACGGCTACACTAGAAGAACAGTATTTGGTATCTGCG
CTCTGCTGAAGCCAGTTACCTTCGGAAAAAGAGTTGGTAGCTCTTGATCCGGCAAACAAACCACCGCTGG
TAGCGGTGGTTTTTTTGTTTGCAAGCAGCAGATTACGCGCAGAAAAAAAGGATCTCAAGAAGATCCTTTG
ATCTTTTCTACGGGGTCTGACGCTCAGTGGAACGAAAACTCACGTTAAGGGATTTTGGTCATGAGATTAT
CAAAAAGGATCTTCACCTAGATCCTTTTAAATTAAAAATGAAGTTTTAAATCAATCTAAAGTATATATGA
GTAAACTTGGTCTGACAGTTACCAATGCTTAATCAGTGAGGCACCTATCTCAGCGATCTGTCTATTTCGT
TCATCCATAGTTGCCTGACTCCCCGTCGTGTAGATAACTACGATACGGGAGGGCTTACCATCTGGCCCCA
GTGCTGCAATGATACCGCGAGATCCACGCTCACCGGCTCCAGATTTATCAGCAATAAACCAGCCAGCCGG
AAGGGCCGAGCGCAGAAGTGGTCCTGCAACTTTATCCGCCTCCATCCAGTCTATTAATTGTTGCCGGGAA
GCTAGAGTAAGTAGTTCGCCAGTTAATAGTTTGCGCAACGTTGTTGCCATTGCTACAGGCATCGTGGTGT
CACGCTCGTCGTTTGGTATGGCTTCATTCAGCTCCGGTTCCCAACGATCAAGGCGAGTTACATGATCCCC
CATGTTGTGCAAAAAAGCGGTTAGCTCCTTCGGTCCTCCGATCGTTGTCAGAAGTAAGTTGGCCGCAGTG
TTATCACTCATGGTTATGGCAGCACTGCATAATTCTCTTACTGTCATGCCATCCGTAAGATGCTTTTCTG
TGACTGGTGAGTACTCAACCAAGTCATTCTGAGAATAGTGTATGCGGCGACCGAGTTGCTCTTGCCCGGC
GTCAATACGGGATAATACCGCGCCACATAGCAGAACTTTAAAAGTGCTCATCATTGGAAAACGTTCTTCG
GGGCGAAAACTCTCAAGGATCTTACCGCTGTTGAGATCCAGTTCGATGTAACCCACTCGTGCACCCAACT
GATCTTCAGCATCTTTTACTTTCACCAGCGTTTCTGGGTGAGCAAAAACAGGAAGGCAAAATGCCGCAAA
AAAGGGAATAAGGGCGACACGGAAATGTTGAATACTCATACTCTTCCTTTTTCAATATTATTGAAGCATT
TATCAGGGTTATTGTCTCATGAGCGGATACATATTTGAATGTATTTAGAAAAATAAACAAATAGGGGTTC
CGCGCACATTTCCCCGAAAAGTGCCACCTGACGTC
